Addgene plasmid #210183: pRH3215
Purpose: Protein quality control substrate and associated control YIp ADE2-LEU2 pTDH3::lys1-W151I-GFP::tADH1
Depositing lab: Randy Hampton. Depositing organization: University of California, San Diego (UCSD). Publication: Exploring the "misfolding problem" by systematic discovery and analysis of functional-but-degraded proteins. Flagg MP, Lam B, Lam DK, Le TM, Kao A, Slaiwa YI, Hampton RY. Mol Biol Cell. 2023 Dec 1;34(13):ar125. doi: 10.1091/mbc.E23-06-0248. Epub 2023 Sep 20. PubMed 37729018.
Backbone
  Vector backbone: pRH3022
  Vector type: Yeast Expression
Growth in bacteria
  Bacterial resistance: Ampicillin, 100 μg/mL
  Growth temperature: 37°C
  Growth strain: DH5alpha
  Copy number: High Copy
Gene/Insert
  Gene/Insert name: YIp ADE2-LEU2 pTDH3::lys1-W151I-GFP::tADH1
  Species: S. cerevisiae (budding yeast)
  Mutation: W151I
  Entrez Gene: LYS1 (a.k.a. YIR034C)
  Cloning method: Gibson Cloning
Terms and licenses: Academic/Nonprofit Terms; Industry Terms: Not Available to Industry
How to cite: pRH3215 was a gift from Randy Hampton (Addgene plasmid # 210183 ; http://n2t.net/addgene:210183 ; RRID:Addgene_210183)
