[The description below was written by a language model from this plasmid's Addgene catalogue record and pLannotate feature annotations shown in this document.]
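Description:
pRH3215 is a yeast integrating plasmid (YIp) of about 10.3 kb, built on the pRH3022 backbone for expression in Saccharomyces cerevisiae. It has no yeast replication origin (no 2μ or CEN/ARS element is annotated), so stable maintenance in yeast depends on integration into the genome. It carries two complete yeast marker genes with their own promoters, ADE2 and LEU2. The "ADE2-LEU2" naming suggests these provide integration homology and auxotrophic selection, although the record does not state which locus is targeted or how the plasmid is linearized. In E. coli the plasmid replicates from a high-copy ColE1/pUC-type origin and is selected with ampicillin through the bla gene. pBluescript-derived remnants are also present, including an f1 origin, lacZα and lac promoter/operator fragments, T3 and T7 promoters, and partial multiple cloning sites.

The payload is a single expression cassette. The strong constitutive TDH3 (GAP) promoter drives the LYS1 open reading frame, which encodes saccharopine dehydrogenase, the enzyme catalysing the final step of lysine biosynthesis. This copy carries a W151I substitution and is followed downstream by GFP, consistent with the C-terminal fusion implied by the insert name, and the cassette ends with the ADH1 terminator. The insert was assembled by Gibson cloning.

According to the record, the construct belongs to a set of protein quality control substrates and matched controls, from work on mutant proteins that remain functional yet are degraded. The GFP tag would allow steady-state levels and turnover of the Lys1 variant to be followed by fluorescence or immunodetection. The record does not specify whether this particular plasmid is the degraded substrate or a control.
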