Features (pLannotate 1.2.2; 25 found; start..end, strand, type, name):
     22..665     +  promoter       GAP promoter: S. cerevisiae TDH3; promoter for glyceraldehyde-3-phosphate dehydrogenase
    671..715     +  misc_feature   MCS (fragment): pBluescript multiple cloning site
    717..1835    +  CDS            LYS1: LYS1_YEAST - Experimental evidence at protein level: Swiss-Prot protein existence level 1. Catalyzes the NAD(+)-dependent cleavage of saccharopine to L- lysine and 2-oxoglutarate, the final step in the alpha-aminoadipate (AAA) pathway for lysine biosynthesis. From Saccharomyces cerevisiae (strain ATCC 204508 / S288c) (Baker's yeast).
   1863..2576    +  CDS            GFP: Aequoria victoria green fluorescent protein
   2597..2784    +  terminator     ADH1 terminator: S. cerevisiae ADH1; transcription terminator for the S. cerevisiae alcohol dehydrogenase 1 (ADH1) gene
   2789..2807    -  promoter       T7 promoter: promoter for bacteriophage T7 RNA polymerase
   2815..2970    +  CDS            lacZα (fragment): LacZα fragment of β-galactosidase; lacZ fragment
   2974..3402    +  rep_origin     f1 ori (sequence partly withheld): f1 bacteriophage origin of replication; arrow indicates direction of (+) strand synthesis
   3430..3481    -  misc_feature   bom (fragment): basis of mobility region from pBR322
   3637..5349    -  CDS            ADE2: PUR6_YEAST - Experimental evidence at protein level: Swiss-Prot protein existence level 1. From Saccharomyces cerevisiae (strain ATCC 204508 / S288c) (Baker's yeast).
   5350..5725    -  promoter       ADE2 promoter: S. cerevisiae ADE2
   5736..5849    +  rep_origin     f1 ori (fragment): f1 bacteriophage origin of replication; arrow indicates direction of (+) strand synthesis
   5850..5949    -  misc_feature   bom (fragment): basis of mobility region from pBR322
   6051..6086    -  CDS            rop (fragment): Rop protein, which maintains plasmids at low copy number; rop
   6399..7493    -  CDS            LEU2: 3-isopropylmalate dehydrogenase, required for leucine biosynthesis; S. cerevisiae LEU2; yeast auxotrophic marker
   7494..7901    -  promoter       LEU2 promoter: S. cerevisiae LEU2
   8069..8173    +  promoter       AmpR promoter: bla
   8174..9034    +  CDS            AmpR: β-lactamase; bla; confers resistance to ampicillin, carbenicillin, and related antibiotics
   9205..9793    +  rep_origin     ori: high-copy-number ColE1/pMB1/pBR322/pUC origin of replication
   9976..10068   +  CDS            lacI (fragment): lac repressor; lacI; The lac repressor binds to the lac operator to inhibit transcription in E. coli. This inhibition can be relieved by adding lactose or isopropyl-β-D-thiogalactopyranoside (IPTG).
  10081..10102   +  protein_bind   CAP binding site: CAP binding activates transcription in the presence of cAMP. E. coli catabolite activator protein
  10117..10147   +  promoter       lac promoter: promoter for the E. coli lac operon
  10155..10171   +  protein_bind   lac operator: The lac repressor binds to the lac operator to inhibit transcription in E. coli. This inhibition can be relieved by adding lactose or isopropyl-β-D-thiogalactopyranoside (IPTG). lac repressor encoded by lacI
  10216..10234   +  promoter       T3 promoter: promoter for bacteriophage T3 RNA polymerase
  10247..3       +  misc_feature   MCS (fragment) (across the origin): pBluescript multiple cloning site
>Addgene plasmid #210183 | pRH3215 | addgene full sequence | sequence record 415822 | Addgene NGS Result
GCTGCTTGGCGGTCGAGTTTATCATTATCAATACTGCCATTTCAAAGAATACGTAAATAATTAATAGTAG
TGATTTTCCTAACTTTATTTAGTCAAAAAATTAGCCTTTTAATTCTGCTGTAACCCGTACATGCCCAAAA
TAGGGGGCGGGTTACACAGAATATATAACATCGTAGGTGTCTGGGTGAACAGTTTATTCCTGGCATCCAC
TAAATATAATGGAGCCCGCTTTTTAAGCTGGCATCCAGAAAAAAAAAGAATCCCAGCACCAAAATATTGT
TTTCTTCACCAACCATCAGTTCATAGGTCCATTCTCTTAGCGCAACTACAGAGAACAGGGGCACAAACAG
GCAAAAAACGGGCACAACCTCAATGGAGTGATGCAACCTGCCTGGAGTAAATGATGACACAAGGCAATTG
ACCCACGCATGTATCTATCTCATTTTCTTACACCTTCTATTACCTTCTGCTCTCTCTGATTTGGAAAAAG
CTGAAAAAAAAGGTTGAAACCAGTTCCCTGAAATTATTCCCCTACTTGACTAATAAGTATATAAAGACGG
TAGGTATTGATTGTAATTCTGTAAATCTATTTCTTAAACTTCTTAAATTCTACTTTTATAGTTAGTCTTT
TTTTTAGTTTTAAAACACCAAGAACTTAGTTTCGACGGATCTGCAGGAATTCGATATCAAGCTTATCGAT
ACCGTCGACCTCGAGAATGGCTGCCGTCACATTACATCTAAGAGCTGAAACTAAACCCCTAGAGGCACGT
GCTGCCTTAACACCTACCACGGTTAAAAAACTGATAGCTAAGGGCTTCAAAATATATGTAGAGGACAGTC
CACAATCTACTTTCAATATTAACGAATATCGTCAAGCAGGTGCCATTATAGTGCCTGCAGGTTCATGGAA
AACCGCTCCACGCGACAGAATCATTATAGGTTTGAAGGAAATGCCTGAAACCGATACTTTCCCTCTAGTC
CACGAACACATCCAGTTTGCTCACTGCTACAAAGACCAAGCTGGGTGGCAAAATGTCCTTATGAGATTTA
TTAAGGGACACGGTACTCTATATGATTTGGAATTTTTGGAAAATGACCAAGGTAGAAGAGTTGCTGCCTT
TGGATTTTACGCTGGGTTCGCAGGTGCAGCCCTTGGTGTAAGAGACATTGCATTCAAGCAAACGCATTCT
GACGATGAAGACTTGCCTGCAGTGTCGCCTTACCCCAATGAAAAGGCATTGGTTAAAGATGTTACCAAAG
ATTATAAAGAAGCCTTAGCCACCGGAGCCAGAAAGCCAACCGTGTTAATCATTGGTGCGCTAGGAAGATG
TGGTTCCGGTGCCATCGATCTGTTGCACAAAGTTGGTATTCCAGATGCTAACATATTAAAATGGGATATC
AAAGAAACTTCCCGTGGTGGTCCCTTTGACGAAATTCCACAAGCTGATATTTTTATCAATTGTATATATC
TATCGAAGCCAATTGCTCCTTTCACTAACATGGAGAAACTGAATAATCCTAACAGAAGACTAAGGACCGT
GGTGGACGTATCAGCAGACACTACCAACCCTCACAACCCCATCCCAATATACACTGTGGCTACTGTGTTT
AACAAACCTACCGTTCTGGTACCTACCACTGCCGGGCCTAAATTATCTGTCATCTCTATTGATCACTTGC
CTTCTTTGCTGCCAAGAGAAGCTTCAGAATTTTTCTCTCATGATCTCTTACCATCTTTAGAGCTCCTACC
TCAAAGAAAAACTGCTCCTGTCTGGGTTAGAGCCAAGAAATTGTTCGATAGACATTGCGCTCGTGTTAAA
AGATCTTCAAGATTGGGTCGACGGATCCCCGGGTTAATTAACAGTAAAGGAGAAGAACTTTTCACTGGAG
TTGTCCCAATTCTTGTTGAATTAGATGGTGATGTTAATGGGCACAAATTTTCTGTCAGTGGAGAGGGTGA
AGGTGATGCAACATACGGAAAACTTACCCTTAAATTTATTTGCACTACTGGAAAACTACCTGTTCCATGG
CCAACACTTGTCACTACTTTCACTTATGGTGTTCAATGCTTTTCAAGATACCCAGATCATATGAAACGGC
ATGACTTTTTCAAGAGTGCCATGCCCGAAGGTTATGTACAGGAAAGAACTATATTTTTCAAAGATGACGG
GAACTACAAGACACGTGCTGAAGTCAAGTTTGAAGGTGATACCCTTGTTAATAGAATCGAGTTAAAAGGT
ATTGATTTTAAAGAAGATGGAAACATTCTTGGACACAAATTGGAATACAACTATAACTCACACAATGTAT
ACATCATGGCAGACAAACAAAAGAATGGAATCAAAGTTAACTTCAAAATTAGACACAACATTGAAGATGG
AAGCGTTCAACTAGCAGACCATTATCAACAAAATACTCCAATTGGCGATGGCCCTGTCCTTTTACCAGAC
AACCATTACCTGTCCACACAATCTGCCCTTTCGAAAGATCCCAACGAAAAGAGAGACCACATGGTCCTTC
TTGAGTTTGTAACAGCTGCTGGGATTACACATGGCATGGATGAACTATACAAATAGGGCGCGCCACTTCT
AAATAAGCGAATTTCTTATGATTTATGATTTTTATTATTAAATAAGTTATAAAAAAAATAAGTGTATACA
AATTTTAAAGTGACTCTTAGGTTTTAAAACGAAAATTCTTATTCTTGAGTAACTCTTTCCTGTAGGTCAG
GTTGCTTTCTCAGGTATAGTATGAGGTCGCTCTTATTGACCACACCTCTACCGGCAGCCCTATAGTGAGT
CGTATTACGCGCGCTCACTGGCCGTCGTTTTACAACGTCGTGACTGGGAAAACCCTGGCGTTACCCAACT
TAATCGCCTTGCAGCACATCCCCCTTTCGCCAGCTGGCGTAATAGCGAAGAGGCCCGCACCGATCGCCCT
TCCCAACAGTTGCGCAGCCTGAATGGCGAATGG
[124 nt withheld, positions 2974-3097]
C
[91 nt withheld, positions 3099-3189]
A
[49 nt withheld, positions 3191-3239]
CCTTTGACGTTGGAGTCCACGTTCTTT
[37 nt withheld, positions 3267-3303]
ACCCTATCTCGGTCTATTCTTTTGATTTATAAGGGATTTTGCCGATTTCGGCCTATTGGTTAAAAAATGA
GCTGATTTAACAAAAATTTAACGCGAATTTTAACAAAATATTAACGCTTACAATTTCCTGATGCGGTATT
TTCTCCTTACGCATCTGTGCGGTATTTCACACCGCATAGATCTTATGTATGAAATTCTTAAAAAAGGACA
CCTGTAAGCGTTGATTTCTATGTATGAAGTCCACATTTGATGTAATCATAACAAAGCCTAAAAAATAGGT
ATATCATTTTATAATTATTTGCTGTACAAGTATATCAATAAACTTATATATTACTTGTTTTCTAGATAAG
CTTCGTAACCGACAGTTTCTAACTTTTGTGCTTTGACAAGAACTTCTTCTTCTTGCTTTAATAAAAACTG
TTCCATTTTCGTTGTATAACTTGAATCATAAGCGCCAAGCAGTCTGACAGCCAACAGCGCAGCGTTCGTA
CTATTATTAATAGCGACGGTAGCTACTGGAACACCTCTAGGCATTTGCACAATTGAATGTAAAGAATCTA
CTCCATCTAGACAAGAACCTTTTACGGGCACACCGATGACAGGAAGTGGTGTCATTGCAGCCACCATACC
TGGCAAGTGAGCAGCCCCACCAGCTCCAGCGATAATTGTTTTAATTCCACGCTTGCTTGCGGAAATAGCA
TATGCTGACATCCTATGTGGAGTTCTATGAGCAGAGACTATTGTCACTTCAAATGGAACGCCAAAATCTT
TTAAAACCGCACATGCGGCAGACATTACCGGCAAGTCAGAGTCTGATCCCATGATGATTCCAACCAATGG
TTTGACCATTGCTTCCAAGTCCAACTTTTGAGCGACAGAGATTTTGATTGGAATATCAGTTCTACCTGTA
ATGTAGTTCAGCCTTTGTTCACATTCCGCCATACTGGAGGCAATAATATTTATGTGACCTACTTTTCTGT
TAGGTCTAGACTCTTTTCCATATAAGTACACTGAGGAACCTGGAGTCGCCAATGCTCTTTCGCAAGTTTC
TAGCTCTTTATCTTTTGTATGTTTGTCTCCAAGAACATTTAGCATAATGGCGTTCGTTGTAATGGTGGAG
AAAGATGTGAAATTCTTTGGCATTGGCAAATCCAATATTGATCTCAAATGAGCTTCAAATTGAGAAGTGA
CGCAAGCATCAATGGTATAATGTCCAGAGTTGTGAGGCCTTGGGGCAATTTCGTTAATAAGCAATTCCCC
TGTTTCTAAATAGAACATTTCCACACCAAATATACCACAACCGGGAAAAGATTTGATTGCATTTTCTGCC
AACAACTTCGCCTTAAGTTGAACGGAGTCCGGAACTCTAGCAGGCGCATAACATAAGTCACAAATATTGT
CCTTGTGGATAGTCTCTACAATTGGGTAAGAAAACACTAAACCGTTAACAGACCTCACAATCATGACTGC
TAATTCTTTAGTAAATGGTGCCCATTTTTCGGCGTACAAAGGACGATCCTTCAGTACTTCCAAAGCTTCC
GGAATCATTTCCTTATTCTTTACAACGAAGTTACCTCTTCCATCGTATGCCAAAGTCCTCGACTTCAAGA
CGAATGGAAAACCCAAATCTCTTCCAACATTCAATAGGGACGTCTCACTGGCTTGTTCCACAGGAACACT
TTGGGTAACTGCTATACCATTTTTGATTAAATGCTCTTTTTGAATATATTTGTCTTGTATCAATCTGATT
GTTTCTGGAGAAGGGTAAATTTTTAATTTGGGATGTTTTACTTGAAGATTCTTTAGTGTAGGAACATCAA
CATGCTCAATCTCAATCGTTAGCACATCACATTTTTCAGCTAGTTTTTCGATATCAAGAGGATTGGAAAA
GGAGCCATTAACGTGGTCATTGGAGTTGCTTATTTGTTTGGCAGGAGAATTTTCAGCATCTAGTATTACC
GTCTTAATGTTGAGCCTGTTTGCTGCCTCAACAATCATACGTCCCAATTGTCCCCCTCCTAATATACCAA
CTGTTCTAGAATCCATACTTGATTGTTTTGTCCGATTTTCTTGTTTTTCTTGATTGTTATAGTAGGATGT
ACTTAGAAGAGAGATCCAACGATTTTACGCACCAATTTATACATGAAATGCTCCATAATATTGTCCATTT
AGTTCTTAATAAAAGGTCAGCAAGAGTCAATCACTTAGTATTACCCGGTTCGTAGCCATGCAACAAGAGT
CATTTGTCAGCATAGCTGTAATAATCAATCATGACGTAAGAAATGTATCATAATTAAAAGTTGTTAAAGA
TGTCAGTGTTATGTTGGTGTTACAAAATTCTCGGCTTCTCACTAATATTTAATATCTCTTAAATTTTATC
TGTCTTTGATTCTTTTAAGAAAAGTTATGTATTATTCAAGAATTAATTCAGATCTATTCTTTTGATTTAT
AAGGGATTTTGCCGATTTCGGCCTATTGGTTAAAAAATGAGCTGATTTAACAAAAATTTAACGCGAATTT
TAACAAAATATTAACGCTTACAATTTCCTGATGCGGTATTTTCTCCTTACGCATCTGTGCGGTATTTCAC
ACCGCATATGGTGCACTCTCAGTACAATCTGCTCTGATGCCGCATAGTTAAGCCAGCCCCGACACCCGCC
AACACCCGCTGACGCGCCCTGACGGGCTTGTCTGCTCCCGGCATCCGCTTACAGACAAGCTGTGACCGTC
TCCGGGAGCTGCATGTGTCAGAGGTTTTCACCGTCATCACCGAAACGCGCGAGACGAAAGGGCCTCGTGA
TACGCCTATTTTTATAGGTTAATGTCATGATCTTTTTGTGTGGTGCCCTCCTCCTTGTCAATATTAATGT
TAAAGTGCAATTCTTTTTCCTTATCACGTTGAGCCATTAGTATCAATTTGCTTACCTGTATTCCTTTACA
TCCTCCTTTTTCTCCTTCTTGATAAATGTATGTAGATTGCGTATATAGTTTCGTCTACCCTATGAACATA
TTCCATTTTGTAATTTCGTGTCGTTTCTATTATGAATTTCATTTATAAAGTTTATGTACAAATATCATAA
AAAAAGAGAATCTTTTTAAGCAAGGATTTTCTTAACTTCTTCGGCGACAGCATCACCGACTTCGGTGGTA
CTGTTGGAACCACCTAAATCACCAGTTCTGATACCTGCATCCAAAACCTTTTTAACTGCATCTTCAATGG
CCTTACCTTCTTCAGGCAAGTTCAATGACAATTTCAACATCATTGCAGCAGACAAGATAGTGGCGATAGG
GTTGACCTTATTCTTTGGCAAATCTGGAGCAGAACCGTGGCATGGTTCGTACAAACCAAATGCGGTGTTC
TTGTCTGGCAAAGAGGCCAAGGACGCAGATGGCAACAAACCCAAGGAACCTGGGATAACGGAGGCTTCAT
CGGAGATGATATCACCAAACATGTTGCTGGTGATTATAATACCATTTAGGTGGGTTGGGTTCTTAACTAG
GATCATGGCGGCAGAATCAATCAATTGATGTTGAACCTTCAATGTAGGGAATTCGTTCTTGATGGTTTCC
TCCACAGTTTTTCTCCATAATCTTGAAGAGGCCAAAACATTAGCTTTATCCAAGGACCAAATAGGCAATG
GTGGCTCATGTTGTAGGGCCATGAAAGCGGCCATTCTTGTGATTCTTTGCACTTCTGGAACGGTGTATTG
TTCACTATCCCAAGCGACACCATCACCATCGTCTTCCTTTCTCTTACCAAAGTAAATACCTCCCACTAAT
TCTCTGACAACAACGAAGTCAGTACCTTTAGCAAATTGTGGCTTGATTGGAGATAAGTCTAAAAGAGAGT
CGGATGCAAAGTTACATGGTCTTAAGTTGGCGTACAATTGAAGTTCTTTACGGATTTTTAGTAAACCTTG
TTCAGGTCTAACACTACCGGTACCCCATTTAGGACCACCCACAGCACCTAACAAAACGGCATCAGCCTTC
TTGGAGGCTTCCAGCGCCTCATCTGGAAGTGGAACACCTGTAGCATCGATAGCAGCACCACCAATTAAAT
GATTTTCGAAATCGAACTTGACATTGGAACGAACATCAGAAATAGCTTTAAGAACCTTAATGGCTTCGGC
TGTGATTTCTTGACCAACGTGGTCACCTGGCAAAACGACGATCTTCTTAGGGGCAGACATTAGAATGGTA
TATCCTTGAAATATATATATATATATTGCTGAAATGTAAAAGGTAAGAAAAGTTAGAAAGTAAGACGATT
GCTAACCACCTATTGGAAAAAACAATAGGTCCTTAAATAATATTGTCAACTTCAAGTATTGTGATGCAAG
CATTTAGTCATGAACGCTTCTCTATTCTATATGAAAAGCCGGTTCCGGCGCTCTCACCTTTCCTTTTTCT
CCCAATTTTTCAGTTGAAAAAGGTATATGCGTCAGGCGACCTCTGAAATTAACAAAAAATTTCCAGTCAT
CGAATTTGATTCTGTGCGATAGCGCCCCTGTGTGTTCTCGTTATGTTGAGGAAAAAAATAATGGTTGCTA
AGAGATTCGAACTCTTGCATCTTACGATACCTGAGTATTCCCACAGTTAACTGCGGTCAAGATATTTCTT
GAATCAGGCGCCTTAGACCGCTCGGCCAAACAACCAATTACTTGTTGAGAAATAGAATATAATTATCCTA
TAAATATAACGTTTTTGAACACACATGAACAAGGAAGTACAGGAGACGTCAGGTGGCACTTTTCGGGGAA
ATGTGCGCGGAACCCCTATTTGTTTATTTTTCTAAATACATTCAAATATGTATCCGCTCATGAGACAATA
ACCCTGATAAATGCTTCAATAATATTGAAAAAGGAAGAGTATGAGTATTCAACATTTCCGTGTCGCCCTT
ATTCCCTTTTTTGCGGCATTTTGCCTTCCTGTTTTTGCTCACCCAGAAACGCTGGTGAAAGTAAAAGATG
CTGAAGATCAGTTGGGTGCACGAGTGGGTTACATCGAACTGGATCTCAACAGCGGTAAGATCCTTGAGAG
TTTTCGCCCCGAAGAACGTTTTCCAATGATGAGCACTTTTAAAGTTCTGCTATGTGGCGCGGTATTATCC
CGTATTGACGCCGGGCAAGAGCAACTCGGTCGCCGCATACACTATTCTCAGAATGACTTGGTTGAGTACT
CACCAGTCACAGAAAAGCATCTTACGGATGGCATGACAGTAAGAGAATTATGCAGTGCTGCCATAACCAT
GAGTGATAACACTGCGGCCAACTTACTTCTGACAACGATCGGAGGACCGAAGGAGCTAACCGCTTTTTTG
CACAACATGGGGGATCATGTAACTCGCCTTGATCGTTGGGAACCGGAGCTGAATGAAGCCATACCAAACG
ACGAGCGTGACACCACGATGCCTGTAGCAATGGCAACAACGTTGCGCAAACTATTAACTGGCGAACTACT
TACTCTAGCTTCCCGGCAACAATTAATAGACTGGATGGAGGCGGATAAAGTTGCAGGACCACTTCTGCGC
TCGGCCCTTCCGGCTGGCTGGTTTATTGCTGATAAATCTGGAGCCGGTGAGCGTGGGTCTCGCGGTATCA
TTGCAGCACTGGGGCCAGATGGTAAGCCCTCCCGTATCGTAGTTATCTACACGACGGGGAGTCAGGCAAC
TATGGATGAACGAAATAGACAGATCGCTGAGATAGGTGCCTCACTGATTAAGCATTGGTAACTGTCAGAC
CAAGTTTACTCATATATACTTTAGATTGATTTAAAACTTCATTTTTAATTTAAAAGGATCTAGGTGAAGA
TCCTTTTTGATAATCTCATGACCAAAATCCCTTAACGTGAGTTTTCGTTCCACTGAGCGTCAGACCCCGT
AGAAAAGATCAAAGGATCTTCTTGAGATCCTTTTTTTCTGCGCGTAATCTGCTGCTTGCAAACAAAAAAA
CCACCGCTACCAGCGGTGGTTTGTTTGCCGGATCAAGAGCTACCAACTCTTTTTCCGAAGGTAACTGGCT
TCAGCAGAGCGCAGATACCAAATACTGTTCTTCTAGTGTAGCCGTAGTTAGGCCACCACTTCAAGAACTC
TGTAGCACCGCCTACATACCTCGCTCTGCTAATCCTGTTACCAGTGGCTGCTGCCAGTGGCGATAAGTCG
TGTCTTACCGGGTTGGACTCAAGACGATAGTTACCGGATAAGGCGCAGCGGTCGGGCTGAACGGGGGGTT
CGTGCACACAGCCCAGCTTGGAGCGAACGACCTACACCGAACTGAGATACCTACAGCGTGAGCTATGAGA
AAGCGCCACGCTTCCCGAAGGGAGAAAGGCGGACAGGTATCCGGTAAGCGGCAGGGTCGGAACAGGAGAG
CGCACGAGGGAGCTTCCAGGGGGAAACGCCTGGTATCTTTATAGTCCTGTCGGGTTTCGCCACCTCTGAC
TTGAGCGTCGATTTTTGTGATGCTCGTCAGGGGGGCGGAGCCTATGGAAAAACGCCAGCAACGCGGCCTT
TTTACGGTTCCTGGCCTTTTGCTGGCCTTTTGCTCACATGTTCTTTCCTGCGTTATCCCCTGATTCTGTG
GATAACCGTATTACCGCCTTTGAGTGAGCTGATACCGCTCGCCGCAGCCGAACGACCGAGCGCAGCGAGT
CAGTGAGCGAGGAAGCGGAAGAGCGCCCAATACGCAAACCGCCTCTCCCCGCGCGTTGGCCGATTCATTA
ATGCAGCTGGCACGACAGGTTTCCCGACTGGAAAGCGGGCAGTGAGCGCAACGCAATTAATGTGAGTTAG
CTCACTCATTAGGCACCCCAGGCTTTACACTTTATGCTTCCGGCTCGTATGTTGTGTGGAATTGTGAGCG
GATAACAATTTCACACAGGAAACAGCTATGACCATGATTACGCCAAGCGCGCAATTAACCCTCACTAAAG
GGAACAAAAGCTGGAGCTCCACCGCGGTGGCGGCC
